Addgene plasmid #249611: pYL001
Purpose: (Empty Backbone) Cloning vector for PaqCI Golden Gate assembly of ISYmu1 gRNAs into TRV2 with mutation SlFT element
Depositing lab: Steven Jacobsen. Depositing organization: University of California, Los Angeles (UCLA). Publication: Virus induced transgene- and tissue-culture free heritable genome editing in tomato. Liu Y, Weiss T, Lee J, Powell J, Choo SYC, Roshannai E, Kamalu M, Amerasekera J, Feng S, Jacobsen SE. bioRxiv 2025.11.08.687402 10.1101/2025.11.08.687402.
Backbone
  Vector backbone: T-DNA
  Vector type: Plant Expression
Growth in bacteria
  Bacterial resistance: Kanamycin, 50 μg/mL
  Growth temperature: 37°C
  Growth strain: ccdB Survival
  Copy number: Unknown
Terms and licenses: Academic/Nonprofit Terms; Industry Terms: Not Available to Industry
Depositor comments: Please visit https://doi.org/10.1101/2025.11.08.687402 for bioRxiv preprint.
How to cite: pYL001 was a gift from Steven Jacobsen (Addgene plasmid # 249611 ; http://n2t.net/addgene:249611 ; RRID:Addgene_249611)
