[The description below was written by a language model from this plasmid's Addgene catalogue record and pLannotate feature annotations shown in this document.]
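Description:
pYL001 is an empty-backbone plant expression vector: a 14.2 kb binary T-DNA plasmid carrying a modified tobacco rattle virus RNA2 (TRV2) cDNA. It is designed to receive guide RNAs for the ISYmu1 genome editor by PaqCI Golden Gate assembly. The backbone has the usual binary-vector layout. A ColE1/pMB1-type origin with a bom site supports replication in E. coli, and the pVS1 oriV, RepA and StaA functions maintain it in Agrobacterium. A kanamycin resistance gene (aphA-3) lies outside the nopaline-type left and right border repeats.

Between the borders, an enhanced CaMV 35S promoter with a duplicated enhancer drives transcription of the viral cDNA, which includes the TRV coat protein coding sequence. A tRNA-like-structure pseudoknot from the viral 3' end follows, then a hammerhead ribozyme that would trim the transcript to an authentic viral terminus, and finally the NOS terminator. The cloning position holds a counter-selectable stuffer flanked by attR-type sites, containing a chloramphenicol resistance gene and the ccdB gyrase toxin. Because of ccdB, the unmodified vector is kept in a ccdB-tolerant strain, and replacing the stuffer with a gRNA insert allows selection against uncut parent plasmid. Immediately downstream is a short fragment annotated by homology to Arabidopsis FT, which corresponds to the mutated tomato SlFT element named in the record; FT-derived sequences are generally used as RNA mobility signals to carry viral cargo toward meristematic and germline tissue. A 2xFLAG annotation sits in the region between the coat protein and the stuffer, but the record does not say what coding sequence it tags. The associated work concerns virus-induced, transgene-free and tissue-culture-free heritable genome editing in tomato.
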