Features (pLannotate 1.2.2; 27 found; start..end, strand, type, name):
      1..21      -  misc_feature   MCS (fragment): pUC18/19 multiple cloning site
     96..770     +  promoter       CaMV 35S promoter (enhanced): cauliflower mosaic virus 35S promoter with a duplicated enhancer region
   1330..1941    +  CDS            CP: CAPSD_TRVPP - Experimental evidence at protein level: Swiss-Prot protein existence level 1. Capsid protein self-assembles to form rod-shaped virions about 22 nm in diameter with a central canal enclosing the viral genomic RNA. From Tobacco rattle virus (isolate PpK20) (TRV).
   2349..2396    +  CDS            2xFLAG: two tandem FLAG® epitope tags
   3746..3870    +  protein_bind   attR1: mutant version of attR; recombination site for the Gateway® LR reaction LR Clonase™
   3895..3925    +  promoter       lac UV5 promoter: E. coli lac promoter with an "up" mutation
   3949..3978    +  promoter       cat promoter (fragment): promoter of the E. coli cat gene encoding chloramphenicol acetyltransferase
   3979..4659    +  CDS            CmR: chloramphenicol acetyltransferase confers resistance to chloramphenicol
   4816..4974    +  CDS            ccdA (fragment): CCDA_ECO57 - Also known as H, letA. Experimental evidence at protein level: Swiss-Prot protein existence level 1. Antitoxin component of a type II toxin-antitoxin (TA) system which inhibits the post-segregational killing (PSK) of plasmid-free cells, also referred to as a plasmid addiction system. Binds to and blocks the activity of CcdB; will also remove bound CcdB protein from the CcdB-GyrA complex by forming a CcdA-CcdB complex, a process termed rejuvenation. Functions as a transcriptional corepressor for the ccdAB operon, repression also requires CcdB (By similarity). From Escherichia coli
   4979..5284    +  CDS            ccdB: CcdB, a bacterial toxin that poisons DNA gyrase; ccdB; Plasmids containing the ccdB gene cannot be propagated in standard E. coli strains.
   5325..5449    -  protein_bind   attR1: mutant version of attR; recombination site for the Gateway® LR reaction LR Clonase™
   5541..5633    +  CDS            FT (fragment): FT_ARATH - Experimental evidence at protein level: Swiss-Prot protein existence level 1. Component of the mobile flower-promoting signal (floral stimulus or florigen). Promotes the transition from vegetative growth to flowering. Required for 'SEPALLATA3' (SEP3) and 'FRUITFULL' (FUL) accumulation in mature rosette leaves. Seems to acts in parallel with 'LEAFY' to induce flowering by regulating 'APETALA1'. Translated in leaves and then transported to the shoot apical meristem where it activates the transcription of several floral meristem identity genes. May play a role in both the autonomous an
   5995..6034    +  ncRNA          TLS-PK6: Accession: RF01101 - Pseudoknot of tRNA-like structure
   6030..6085    +  ncRNA          Hammerhead 3: Accession: RF00008 - Hammerhead ribozyme (type III)
   6095..6113    +  CDS            9xHis (fragment): 9xHis affinity tag
   6148..6400    +  terminator     NOS terminator: nopaline synthase terminator and poly(A) signal
   6422..6446    +  misc_feature   RB T-DNA repeat: right border repeat from nopaline C58 T-DNA
   6786..7187    +  CDS            Y4CG_SINFN (fragment): Protein inferred from homology: Swiss-Prot protein existence level 3. From Sinorhizobium fredii (strain NBRC 101917 / NGR234).
   7747..8376    +  CDS            pVS1 StaA: stability protein from the Pseudomonas plasmid pVS1 (Heeb et al., 2000)
   8805..9878    +  CDS            pVS1 RepA: replication protein from the Pseudomonas plasmid pVS1 (Heeb et al., 2000)
   9944..10138   +  rep_origin     pVS1 oriV: origin of replication for the Pseudomonas plasmid pVS1 (Heeb et al., 2000)
  10341..10380   +  CDS            rop (fragment): Rop protein, which maintains plasmids at low copy number; rop
  10482..10622   +  misc_feature   bom: basis of mobility region from pBR322
  10808..11396   -  rep_origin     ori: high-copy-number ColE1/pMB1/pBR322/pUC origin of replication
  11504..11573   -  ncRNA          RNA-OUT: Accession: RF00240 - RNA-OUT
  12821..13615   -  CDS            KanR: aminoglycoside phosphotransferase; aphA-3; confers resistance to kanamycin
  14040..14064   +  misc_feature   LB T-DNA repeat: left border repeat from nopaline C58 T-DNA
>Addgene plasmid #249611 | pYL001 | addgene full sequence | sequence record 496977 | Addgene NGS Result
AAGCTTGCATGCCTGCAGGTCAACATGGTGGAGCACGACACTCTCGTCTACTCCAAGAATATCAAAGATA
CAGTCTCAGAAGACCAGAGGGCTATTGAGACTTTTCAACAAAGGGTAATATCGGGAAACCTCCTCGGATT
CCATTGCCCAGCTATCTGTCACTTCATCGAAAGGACAGTAGAAAAGGAAGATGGCTTCTACAAATGCCAT
CATTGCGATAAAGGAAAGGCTATCGTTCAAGATGCCTCTACCGACAGTGGTCCCAAAGATGGACCCCCAC
CCACGAGGAACATCGTGGAAAAAGAAGACGTTCCAACCACGTCTTCAAAGCAAGTGGATTGATGTGATGG
TCAACATGGTGGAGCACGACACTCTCGTCTACTCCAAGAATATCAAAGATACAGTCTCAGAAGACCAGAG
GGCTATTGAGACTTTTCAACAAAGGGTAATATCGGGAAACCTCCTCGGATTCCATTGCCCAGCTATCTGT
CACTTCATCGAAAGGACAGTAGAAAAGGAAGATGGCTTCTACAAATGCCATCATTGCGATAAAGGAAAGG
CTATCGTTCAAGATGCCTCTACCGACAGTGGTCCCAAAGATGGACCCCCACCCACGAGGAACATCGTGGA
AAAAGAAGACGTTCCAACCACGTCTTCAAAGCAAGTGGATTGATGTGATATCTCCACTGACGTAAGGGAT
GACGCACAATCCCACTATCCTTCGCAAGACCCTTCCTCTATATAAGGAAGTTCATTTCATTTGGAGAGGA
TAAAACATTGCACCTATGGTGTTGCCCTGGCTGGGGTATGTCAGTGATCGCAGTAGAATGTACTAATTGA
CAAGTTGGAGAATACGGTAGAACGTCCTTATCCAACACAGCCTTTATCCCTCTCCCTGACGAGGTTTTTG
TCAGTGTAATATTTCTTTTTGAACTATCCAGCTTAGTACCGTACGGGAAAGTGACTGGTGTGCTTATCTT
TGAAATGTTACTTTGGGTTTCGGTTCTTTAGGTTAGTAAGAAAGCACTTGTCTTCTCATACAAAGGAAAA
CCTGAGACGTATCGCTTACGAAAGTAGCAATGAAAGAAAGGTGGTGGTTTTAATCGCTACCGCAAAAACG
ATGGGGTCGTTTTAATTAACTTCTCCTACGCAAGCGTCTAAACGGACGTTGGGGTTTTGCTAGTTTCTTT
AGAGAAAACTAGCTAAGTCTTTAATGTTATCATTAGAGATGGCATAAATATAATACTTGTGTCTGCTGAT
AAGATCATTTTAATTTGGACGATTAGACTTGTTGAACTACAGGTTACTGAATCACTTGCGCTAATCAACA
TGGGAGATATGTACGATGAATCATTTGACAAGTCGGGCGGTCCTGCTGACTTGATGGACGATTCTTGGGT
GGAATCAGTTTCGTGGAAAGATCTGTTGAAGAAGTTACACAGCATAAAATTTGCACTACAGTCTGGTAGA
GATGAGATCACTGGGTTACTAGCGGCACTGAATAGACAGTGTCCTTATTCACCATATGAGCAGTTTCCAG
ATAAGAAGGTGTATTTCCTTTTAGACTCACGGGCTAACAGTGCTCTTGGTGTGATTCAGAACGCTTCAGC
GTTCAAGAGACGAGCTGATGAGAAGAATGCAGTGGCGGGTGTTACAAATATTCCTGCGAATCCAAACACA
ACGGTTACGACGAACCAAGGGAGTACTACTACTACCAAGGCGAACACTGGCTCGACTTTGGAAGAAGACT
TGTACACTTATTACAAATTCGATGATGCCTCTACAGCTTTCCACAAATCTCTAACTTCGTTAGAGAACAT
GGAGTTGAAGAGTTATTACCGAAGGAACTTTGAGAAAGTATTCGGGATTAAGTTTGGTGGAGCAGCTGCT
AGTTCATCTGCACCGCCTCCAGCGAGTGGAGGTCCGATACGTCCTAATCCCTAGGGATTTAAGGACGTGA
ACTCTGTTGAGATCTCTGTGAAATTCAGAGGGTGGGTGATACCATATTCACTGATGCCATTAGCGACATC
TAAATAGGGCTAATTGTGACTAATTTGAGGGAATTTCCTTTACCATTGACGTCAGTGTCGTTGGTAGCAT
TTGAGTTTCGGCACACAAGGTTAAAAACGCTGTAGTAATACATGCGCAAGAACAGGCTGAGCATCTTGTT
CTGGGGTTTCACACTATCTTTAGAGAAAGTGTTAAGTTAATTAAGTTATCTTAATTAAGAGCATAATTAT
ACTGATTTGTCTCTCGTTGATAGAGTCTATCATTCTGTTATTAAAAATTTGACAACTCGGTTTGCTGACC
TACTGGTCACTGTATCACTTACCCGAGTTAACGAGATGGATTACAAGGATGATGATGATAAGGATTACAA
GGATGATGATGATAAGATGGCTCCAAAGAAGAAGAGAAAGGTTGGAATCCACGGAGTTCCAGCTGCTATG
CTGCAGCATAAAGCCTATGAATACCGTATCTATCCAGATAAGAAGCAGGAAACACTGATTGCCAAGACAA
TAGGCAGTTCAAGGTATGTATACAACCATTTCCTGGAACTTTGGAACAAGGAATATGAGGAGACCGGAAA
AGGTCTGACTTATTACGCATGCTCCAAACTTCTGACAAAGCTTAAGAGGGACCCGGAAACAGTATGGCTT
TGTGAAGTGGATAAGTTCTCGCTCCAGAATTCGCTTCGTAACCTGTCGGACGCCTTCTCCCGCTTTTTCA
AAGGACAGAACGAGCATCCCCAGTTCAAGAGCAAGAAGAGCCCGAGGCAAAGCTACACGACACAATATAC
GAACAACAACATCGCAGTTTCCGGAAATTGTCTGAAGCTGCCTAAGCTGGGCCTTGTCAAGTTTGCAGAC
AGTAGGGAGATGAAAGGCCGTATACTGAATGCCACAGTACGAAGGAAATCGAGCGGGAAATTCTTCGTAT
CGATCCTATGCGAAGAGGAGATCTGTGAATTGCCAAAGACTGACTCATCTGTCGGAATTGACCTCGGAAT
CATTGACTTTGCGGTTATGTCAGACGGAAGCAGGCATGACAACAATCATTTTACCAGGCAAATGGAAGAA
AGGCTTAGACGGGAGCAGCGAAAGCTTGCAAGGCGTGCACTTGCTGCGGAGAAAAGGGGCATTTCCCTTT
CTGAAGCCAGGAACTATCAGAAGCAAAGGCGGAAGGTAGCGAGACTTTATGAAAAGGTTGCAAACCAGCG
AAAAGAATATCTTAACAAACTCAGTACAGAGATAGTCAAAAACCACGATATCATCTGTATCGAGGACCTT
AACGTTAAGGGCATGATGCGCAATCATAAACTGGCAAAAAGCATCTCTGATGTATCATGGACGAGCCTTG
TATCGAAACTGCAGTACAAGGCTTCCTGGTATGGAAAAGAAGTCATCAGGATAAGCAGATGGTTTCCGTC
AAGTCAGATATGCTCAGAGTGCGGCCACAAGGACAGGAAGAAGCCTCTCCATGTAAGGGAGTGGACCTGT
CCTGTTTGTCATGCCCACCATGACCGTGACGTCAATGCAGCAAGAAATATACTGGCTGAGGGACTCAGGA
TAAGAGCTCTGACTCCGGGGTCTTAGCAATACAGAAGCAAACAGGAACCGCAGGAATTGCGGGGGTAGCT
TGGTAAACAAGAGAAACCTCTGCCGGCAAAGAAATAAGCCGGTAAGTATGCTCTGTTCCCAAGAATCTCG
TGACTTTAGTCATGAGAGTTTCAACATCGCAGGTGACAAGTTTGTACAAAAAAGCTGAACGAGAAACGTA
AAATGATATAAATATCAATATATTAAATTAGATTTTGCATAAAAAACAGACTACATAATACTGTAAAACA
CAACATATCCAGTCACTATGGCGGCCGCATTAGGAACCCCAGGCTTTACACTTTATGCTTCCGGCTCGTA
TAATGTGTGGATTTTGAGTTAGGATCCGTCGAGATTTTCAGGAGCTAAGGAAGCTAAAATGGAGAAAAAA
ATCACTGGATATACCACCGTTGATATATCCCAATGGCATCGTAAAGAACATTTTGAGGCATTTCAGTCAG
TCGCTCAATGTACCTATAACCAGACCGTTCAGCTGGATATTACGGCCTTTTTAAAGACCGTAAAGAAAAA
TAAGCACAAGTTTTATCCGGCCTTTATTCACATTCTTGCCCGCCTGATGAATGCTCATCCGGAATTCCGT
ATGGCAATGAAAGACGGTGAGCTGGTGATATGGGATAGTGTTCACCCTTGTTACACCGTTTTCCATGAGC
AAACTGAAACGTTTTCATCGCTCTGGAGTGAATACCACGACGATTTCCGGCAGTTTCTACACATATATTC
GCAAGATGTGGCGTGTTACGGTGAAAACCTGGCCTATTTCCCTAAAGGGTTTATTGAGAATATGTTTTTC
GTCTCAGCCAATCCCTGGGTGAGTTTCACCAGTTTTGATTTAAACGTGGCCAATATGGACAACTTCTTCG
CCCCCGTTTTCACCATGGGCAAATATTATACGCAAGGCGACAAGGTGCTGATGCCGCTGGCGATTCAGGT
TCATCATGCCGTTTGTGATGGCTTCCATGTCGGCAGAATGCTTAATGAATTACAACAGTACTGCGATGAG
TGGCAGGCGGGGCGTAATCTAGAGGATCCGGCTTACTAAAAGCCAGATAACAGTATGCGTATTTGCGCGC
TGATTTTTGCGGTATAAGAATATATACTGATATGTATACCCGAAGTATGTCAAAAAGAGGTATGCTATGA
AGCAGCGTATTACAGTGACAGTTGACAGCGACAGCTATCAGTTGCTCAAGGCATATATGATGTCAATATC
TCCGGTCTGGTAAGCACAACCATGCAGAATGAAGCCCGTCGTCTGCGTGCCGAACGCTGGAAAGCGGAAA
ATCAGGAAGGGATGGCTGAGGTCGCCCGGTTTATTGAAATGAACGGCTCTTTTGCTGACGAGAACAGGGG
CTGGTGAAATGCAGTTTAAGGTTTACACCTATAAAAGAGAGAGCCGTTATCGTCTGTTTGTGGATGTACA
GAGTGATATTATTGACACGCCCGGGCGACGGATGGTGATCCCCCTGGCCAGTGCACGTCTGCTGTCAGAT
AAAGTCCCCCGTGAACTTTACCCGGTGGTGCATATCGGGGATGAAAGCTGGCGCATGATGACCACCGATA
TGGCCAGTGTGCCGGCCTCCGTTATCGGGGAAGAAGTGGCTGATCTCAGCCACCGCGAAAATGACATCAA
AAACGCCATTAACCTGATGTTCTGGGGAATATAAATGTCAGGCTCCCTTATACACAGCCAGTCTGCAGGT
CGACCATAGTGACTGGATATGTTGTGTTTTACAGTATTATGTAGTCTGTTTTTTATGCAAAATCTAATTT
AATATATTGATATTTATATCATTTTACGTTTCTCGTTCAGCTTTTTTGTACAAACTTGTCACCTGCGATG
GGCCGGCATGGTCCCAGCCTCCTCGCTGGCGCCGGCTGGGCAACATGCTTCGGCATGGCGAATGGGACTA
GCCTAGAGAACGTGATCCTCTTGTTGTTGGTCGTGTGGTAGGGGATGTATTGGACCCTTTCACAAGAACT
ATTGGCCTAAGAGTTATATATAGAGATAGAGAACCCGGGCATGTCCCGAAGACATTAAACTACGGTTCTT
TAAGTAGATCCGTGTCTGAAGTTTTAGGTTCAATTTAAACCTACGAGATTGACATTCTCGACTGATCTTG
ATTGATCGGTAAGTCTTTTGTAATTTAATTTTCTTTTTGATTTTATTTTAAATTGTTATCTGTTTCTGTG
TATAGACTGTTTGAGATCGGCGTTTGGCCGACTCATTGTCTTACCATAGGGGAACGGACTTTGTTTGTGT
TGTTATTTTATTTGTATTTTATTAAAATTCTCAACGATCTGAAAAAGCCTCGCGGCTAAGAGATTGTTGG
GGGGTGAGTAAGTACTTTTAAAGTGATGATGGTTACAAAGGCAAAAGGGGTAAAACCCCTCGCCTACGTA
AGCGTTATTACGCCCGTCTGTACTTATATCAGTACACTGACGAGTCCCTAAAGGACGAAACGGGAGAACG
CTAGCCACCACCACCACCACCACGTGTGAATTACAGGTGACCAGCTCGAATTTCCCCGATCGTTCAAACA
TTTGGCAATAAAGTTTCTTAAGATTGAATCCTGTTGCCGGTCTTGCGATGATTATCATATAATTTCTGTT
GAATTACGTTAAGCATGTAATAATTAACATGTAATGCATGACGTTATTTATGAGATGGGTTTTTATGATT
AGAGTCCCGCAATTATACATTTAATACGCGATAGAAAACAAAATATAGCGCGCAAACTAGGATAAATTAT
CGCGCGCGGTGTCATCTATGTTACTAGATCGGGAATTAAACTATCAGTGTTTGACAGGATATATTGGCGG
GTAAACCTAAGAGAAAAGAGCGTTTATTAGAATAATCGGATATTTAAAAGGGCGTGAAAAGGTTTATCCG
TTCGTCCATTTGTATGTGCATGCCAACCACAGGGTTCCCCTCGGGATCAAAGTACTTTGATCCAACCCCT
CCGCTGCTATAGTGCAGTCGGCTTCTGACGTTCAGTGCAGCCGTCTTCTGAAAACGACATGTCGCACAAG
TCCTAAGTTACGCGACAGGCTGCCGCCCTGCCCTTTTCCTGGCGTTTTCTTGTCGCGTGTTTTAGTCGCA
TAAAGTAGAATACTTGCGACTAGAACCGGAGACATTACGCCATGAACAAGAGCGCCGCCGCTGGCCTGCT
GGGCTATGCCCGCGTCAGCACCGACGACCAGGACTTGACCAACCAACGGGCCGAACTGCACGCGGCCGGC
TGCACCAAGCTGTTTTCCGAGAAGATCACCGGCACCAGGCGCGACCGCCCGGAGCTGGCCAGGATGCTTG
ACCACCTACGCCCTGGCGACGTTGTGACAGTGACCAGGCTAGACCGCCTGGCCCGCAGCACCCGCGACCT
ACTGGACATTGCCGAGCGCATCCAGGAGGCCGGCGCGGGCCTGCGTAGCCTGGCAGAGCCGTGGGCCGAC
ACCACCACGCCGGCCGGCCGCATGGTGTTGACCGTGTTCGCCGGCATTGCCGAGTTCGAGCGTTCCCTAA
TCATCGACCGCACCCGGAGCGGGCGCGAGGCCGCCAAGGCCCGAGGCGTGAAGTTTGGCCCCCGCCCTAC
CCTCACCCCGGCACAGATCGCGCACGCCCGCGAGCTGATCGACCAGGAAGGCCGCACCGTGAAAGAGGCG
GCTGCACTGCTTGGCGTGCATCGCTCGACCCTGTACCGCGCACTTGAGCGCAGCGAGGAAGTGACGCCCA
CCGAGGCCAGGCGGCGCGGTGCCTTCCGTGAGGACGCATTGACCGAGGCCGACGCCCTGGCGGCCGCCGA
GAATGAACGCCAAGAGGAACAAGCATGAAACCGCACCAGGACGGCCAGGACGAACCGTTTTTCATTACCG
AAGAGATCGAGGCGGAGATGATCGCGGCCGGGTACGTGTTCGAGCCGCCCGCGCACGTCTCAACCGTGCG
GCTGCATGAAATCCTGGCCGGTTTGTCTGATGCCAAGCTGGCGGCCTGGCCGGCCAGCTTGGCCGCTGAA
GAAACCGAGCGCCGCCGTCTAAAAAGGTGATGTGTATTTGAGTAAAACAGCTTGCGTCATGCGGTCGCTG
CGTATATGATGCGATGAGTAAATAAACAAATACGCAAGGGGAACGCATGAAGGTTATCGCTGTACTTAAC
CAGAAAGGCGGGTCAGGCAAGACGACCATCGCAACCCATCTAGCCCGCGCCCTGCAACTCGCCGGGGCCG
ATGTTCTGTTAGTCGATTCCGATCCCCAGGGCAGTGCCCGCGATTGGGCGGCCGTGCGGGAAGATCAACC
GCTAACCGTTGTCGGCATCGACCGCCCGACGATTGACCGCGACGTGAAGGCCATCGGCCGGCGCGACTTC
GTAGTGATCGACGGAGCGCCCCAGGCGGCGGACTTGGCTGTGTCCGCGATCAAGGCAGCCGACTTCGTGC
TGATTCCGGTGCAGCCAAGCCCTTACGACATATGGGCCACCGCCGACCTGGTGGAGCTGGTTAAGCAGCG
CATTGAGGTCACGGATGGAAGGCTACAAGCGGCCTTTGTCGTGTCGCGGGCGATCAAAGGCACGCGCATC
GGCGGTGAGGTTGCCGAGGCGCTGGCCGGGTACGAGCTGCCCATTCTTGAGTCCCGTATCACGCAGCGCG
TGAGCTACCCAGGCACTGCCGCCGCCGGCACAACCGTTCTTGAATCAGAACCCGAGGGCGACGCTGCCCG
CGAGGTCCAGGCGCTGGCCGCTGAAATTAAATCAAAACTCATTTGAGTTAATGAGGTAAAGAGAAAATGA
GCAAAAGCACAAACACGCTAAGTGCCGGCCGTCCGAGCGCACGCAGCAGCAAGGCTGCAACGTTGGCCAG
CCTGGCAGACACGCCAGCCATGAAGCGGGTCAACTTTCAGTTGCCGGCGGAGGATCACACCAAGCTGAAG
ATGTACGCGGTACGCCAAGGCAAGACCATTACCGAGCTGCTATCTGAATACATCGCGCAGCTACCAGAGT
AAATGAGCAAATGAATAAATGAGTAGATGAATTTTAGCGGCTAAAGGAGGCGGCATGGAAAATCAAGAAC
AACCAGGCACCGACGCCGTGGAATGCCCCATGTGTGGAGGAACGGGCGGTTGGCCAGGCGTAAGCGGCTG
GGTTGCCTGCCGGCCCTGCAATGGCACTGGAACCCCCAAGCCCGAGGAATCGGCGTGAGCGGTCGCAAAC
CATCCGGCCCGGTACAAATCGGCGCGGCGCTGGGTGATGACCTGGTGGAGAAGTTGAAGGCCGCGCAGGC
CGCCCAGCGGCAACGCATCGAGGCAGAAGCACGCCCCGGTGAATCGTGGCAAGCGGCCGCTGATCGAATC
CGCAAAGAATCCCGGCAACCGCCGGCAGCCGGTGCGCCGTCGATTAGGAAGCCGCCCAAGGGCGACGAGC
AACCAGATTTTTTCGTTCCGATGCTCTATGACGTGGGCACCCGCGATAGTCGCAGCATCATGGACGTGGC
CGTTTTCCGTCTGTCGAAGCGTGACCGACGAGCTGGCGAGGTGATCCGCTACGAGCTTCCAGACGGGCAC
GTAGAGGTTTCCGCAGGGCCGGCCGGCATGGCCAGTGTGTGGGATTACGACCTGGTACTGATGGCGGTTT
CCCATCTAACCGAATCCATGAACCGATACCGGGAAGGGAAGGGAGACAAGCCCGGCCGCGTGTTCCGTCC
ACACGTTGCGGACGTACTCAAGTTCTGCCGGCGAGCCGATGGCGGAAAGCAGAAAGACGACCTGGTAGAA
ACCTGCATTCGGTTAAACACCACGCACGTTGCCATGCAGCGTACGAAGAAGGCCAAGAACGGCCGCCTGG
TGACGGTATCCGAGGGTGAAGCCTTGATTAGCCGCTACAAGATCGTAAAGAGCGAAACCGGGCGGCCGGA
GTACATCGAGATCGAGCTAGCTGATTGGATGTACCGCGAGATCACAGAAGGCAAGAACCCGGACGTGCTG
ACGGTTCACCCCGATTACTTTTTGATCGATCCCGGCATCGGCCGTTTTCTCTACCGCCTGGCACGCCGCG
CCGCAGGCAAGGCAGAAGCCAGATGGTTGTTCAAGACGATCTACGAACGCAGTGGCAGCGCCGGAGAGTT
CAAGAAGTTCTGTTTCACCGTGCGCAAGCTGATCGGGTCAAATGACCTGCCGGAGTACGATTTGAAGGAG
GAGGCGGGGCAGGCTGGCCCGATCCTAGTCATGCGCTACCGCAACCTGATCGAGGGCGAAGCATCCGCCG
GTTCCTAATGTACGGAGCAGATGCTAGGGCAAATTGCCCTAGCAGGGGAAAAAGGTCGAAAAGGTCTCTT
TCCTGTGGATAGCACGTACATTGGGAACCCAAAGCCGTACATTGGGAACCGGAACCCGTACATTGGGAAC
CCAAAGCCGTACATTGGGAACCGGTCACACATGTAAGTGACTGATATAAAAGAGAAAAAAGGCGATTTTT
CCGCCTAAAACTCTTTAAAACTTATTAAAACTCTTAAAACCCGCCTGGCCTGTGCATAACTGTCTGGCCA
GCGCACAGCCGAAGAGCTGCAAAAAGCGCCTACCCTTCGGTCGCTGCGCTCCCTACGCCCCGCCGCTTCG
CGTCGGCCTATCGCGGCCGCTGGCCGCTCAAAAATGGCTGGCCTACGGCCAGGCAATCTACCAGGGCGCG
GACAAGCCGCGCCGTCGCCACTCGACCGCCGGCGCCCACATCAAGGCACCCTGCCTCGCGCGTTTCGGTG
ATGACGGTGAAAACCTCTGACACATGCAGCTCCCGGAGACGGTCACAGCTTGTCTGTAAGCGGATGCCGG
GAGCAGACAAGCCCGTCAGGGCGCGTCAGCGGGTGTTGGCGGGTGTCGGGGCGCAGCCATGACCCAGTCA
CGTAGCGATAGCGGAGTGTATACTGGCTTAACTATGCGGCATCAGAGCAGATTGTACTGAGAGTGCACCA
TATGCGGTGTGAAATACCGCACAGATGCGTAAGGAGAAAATACCGCATCAGGCGCTCTTCCGCTTCCTCG
CTCACTGACTCGCTGCGCTCGGTCGTTCGGCTGCGGCGAGCGGTATCAGCTCACTCAAAGGCGGTAATAC
GGTTATCCACAGAATCAGGGGATAACGCAGGAAAGAACATGTGAGCAAAAGGCCAGCAAAAGGCCAGGAA
CCGTAAAAAGGCCGCGTTGCTGGCGTTTTTCCATAGGCTCCGCCCCCCTGACGAGCATCACAAAAATCGA
CGCTCAAGTCAGAGGTGGCGAAACCCGACAGGACTATAAAGATACCAGGCGTTTCCCCCTGGAAGCTCCC
TCGTGCGCTCTCCTGTTCCGACCCTGCCGCTTACCGGATACCTGTCCGCCTTTCTCCCTTCGGGAAGCGT
GGCGCTTTCTCATAGCTCACGCTGTAGGTATCTCAGTTCGGTGTAGGTCGTTCGCTCCAAGCTGGGCTGT
GTGCACGAACCCCCCGTTCAGCCCGACCGCTGCGCCTTATCCGGTAACTATCGTCTTGAGTCCAACCCGG
TAAGACACGACTTATCGCCACTGGCAGCAGCCACTGGTAACAGGATTAGCAGAGCGAGGTATGTAGGCGG
TGCTACAGAGTTCTTGAAGTGGTGGCCTAACTACGGCTACACTAGAAGGACAGTATTTGGTATCTGCGCT
CTGCTGAAGCCAGTTACCTTCGGAAAAAGAGTTGGTAGCTCTTGATCCGGCAAACAAACCACCGCTGGTA
GCGGTGGTTTTTTTGTTTGCAAGCAGCAGATTACGCGCAGAAAAAAAGGATCTCAAGAAGATCCTTTGAT
CTTTTCTACGGGGTCTGACGCTCAGTGGAACGAAAACTCACGTTAAGGGCTGATGAATCCCCTAATGATT
TTTATCAAAATCATTAAGTTAAGGTAGATACACATCTTGTCATATGATCAAATGGTTTCGCCAAAAATCA
ATAATCAGACAACAAAATGTGCGAACTCGATATTTTACACGACTCTCTTTACCAATTCTGCCCCGAATTA
CACTTAAAACGACTCAACAGCTTAACGTTGGCTTGCCACGCCTTACTTGACTGTAAAACTCTCACTCTTA
CCGAACTTGGCCGTAACCTGCCAACCAAAGCGAGAACAAAACATAACATCAAACGAATCGACCGATTGTT
AGGTAATCGTCACCTCCACAAAGAGCGACTCGCTGTATACCGTTGGCATGCTAGCTTTATCTGTTCGGGC
AATACGATGCCCATTGTACTTGTTGACTGGTCTGATATCCGTGAGCAAAAACGGCTTATGGTATTGCGAG
CTTCAGTCGCACTACACGGTCGTTCTGTTACTCTTTATGAGAAAGCGTTCCCGCTTTCAGAGCAATGTTC
AAAGAAAGCTCATGACCAATTTCTAGCCGACCTTGCGAGCATTCTACCGAGTAACACCACACCGCTCATT
GTCAGTGATGCTGGCTTTAAAGTGCCATGGTATAAATCCGTTGAGAAGCTGGGTTGGTACTGGTTAAGTC
GAGTAAGAGGAAAAGTACAATATGCAGACCTAGGAGCGGAAAACTGGAAACCTATCAGCAACTTACATGA
TATGTCATCTAGTCACTCAAAGACTTTAGGCTATAAGAGGCTGACTAAAAGCAATCCAATCTCATGCCAA
ATTCTATTGTATAAATCTCGCTCTAAAGGCCGAAAAAATCAGCGCTCGACACGGACTCATTGTCACCACC
CGTCACCTAAAATCTACTCAGCGTCGGCAAAGGAGCCATGGATTCTAGCAACTAACTTACCTGTTGAAAT
TCGAACACCCAAACAACTTGTTAATATCTATTCGAAGCGAATGCAGATTGAAGAAACCTTCCGAGACTTG
AAAAGTCCTGCCTACGGACTAGGCCTACGCCATAGCCGAACGAGCAGCTCAGAGCGTTTTGATATCATGC
TGCTAATCGCCCTGATGCTTCAACTAACATGTTGGCTTGCGGGCGTTCATGCTCAGAAACAAGGTTGGGA
CAAGCACTTCCAGGCTAACACAGTCAGAAATCGAAACGTACTCTCAACAGTTCGCTTAGGCATGGAAGTT
TTGCGGCATTCTGGCTACACAATAACAAGGGAAGACTCACTCGTGGCTGCAACCCTGCTTACTCAAAATC
TATTCACACATGGTTACGTTTTGGGGAAATTATGAGGGGATCTCTCAGCGTTAAGGGATTTTGGTCATGC
ATTCTAGGTACTAAAACAATTCATCCAGTAAAATATAATATTTTATTTTCTCCCAATCAGGCTTGATCCC
CAGTAAGTCAAAAAATAGCTCGACATACTGTTCTTCCCCGATATCCTCCCTGATCGACCGGACGCAGAAG
GCAATGTCATACCACTTGTCCGCCCTGCCGCTTCTCCCAAGATCAATAAAGCCACTTACTTTGCCATCTT
TCACAAAGATGTTGCTGTCTCCCAGGTCGCCGTGGGAAAAGACAAGTTCCTCTTCGGGCTTTTCCGTCTT
TAAAAAATCATACAGCTCGCGCGGATCTTTAAATGGAGTGTCTTCTTCCCAGTTTTCGCAATCCACATCG
GCCAGATCGTTATTCAGTAAGTAATCCAATTCGGCTAAGCGGCTGTCTAAGCTATTCGTATAGGGACAAT
CCGATATGTCGATGGAGTGAAAGAGCCTGATGCACTCCGCATACAGCTCGATAATCTTTTCAGGGCTTTG
TTCATCTTCATACTCTTCCGAGCAAAGGACGCCATCGGCCTCACTCATGAGCAGATTGCTCCAGCCATCA
TGCCGTTCAAAGTGCAGGACCTTTGGAACAGGCAGCTTTCCTTCCAGCCATAGCATCATGTCCTTTTCCC
GTTCCACATCATAGGTGGTCCCTTTATACCGGCTGTCCGTCATTTTTAAATATAGGTTTTCATTTTCTCC
CACCAGCTTATATACCTTAGCAGGAGACATTCCTTCCGTATCTTTTACGCAGCGGTATTTTTCGATCAGT
TTTTTCAATTCCGGTGATATTCTCATTTTAGCCATTTATTATTTCCTTCCTCTTTTCTACAGTATTTAAA
GATACCCCAAGAAGCTAATTATAACAAGACGAACTCCAATTCACTGTTCCTTGCATTCTAAAACCTTAAA
TACCAGAAAACAGCTTTTTCAAAGTTGTTTTCAAAGTTGGCGTATAACATAGTATCGACGGAGCCGATTT
TGAAACCGCGGTGATCACAGGCAGCAACGCTCTGTCATCGTTACAATCAACATGCTACCCTCCGCGAGAT
CATCCGTGTTTCAAACCCGGCAGCTTAGTTGCCGTTCTTCCGAATAGCATCGGTAACATGAGCAAAGTCT
GCCGCCTTACAACGGCTCTCCCGCTGACGCCGTCCCGGACTGATGGGCTGCCTGTATCGAGTGGTGATTT
TGTGCCGAGCTGCCGGTCGGGGAGCTGTTGGCTGGCTGGTGGCAGGATATATTGTGGTGTAAACAAATTG
ACGCTTAGACAACTTAATAACACATTGCGGACGTTTTTAATGTACTGAATTAACGCCGAATTAATTCCTA
GGCCACCATGTTGGGCCCGGCGCGCC
